>Addgene plasmid #208344 | pLCV2-CDK12(hU6-sg2-mU6-sg3)-Blast | addgene full sequence | sequence record 416744 | Addgene NGS Result
TGATGCGGTTTTGGCAGTACATCAATGGGCGTGGATAGCGGTTTGACTCACGGGGATTTCCAAGTCTCCA
CCCCATTGACGTCAATGGGAGTTTGTTTTGGCACCAAAATCAACGGGACTTTCCAAAATGTCGTAACAAC
TCCGCCCCATTGACGCAAATGGGCGGTAGGCGTGTACGGTGGGAGGTCTATATAAGCAGCGCGTTTTGCC
TGTACTGGGTCTCTCTGGTTAGACCAGATCTGAGCCTGGGAGCTCTCTGGCTAACTAGGGAACCCACTGC
TTAAGCCTCAATAAAGCTTGCCTTGAGTGCTTCAAGTAGTGTGTGCCCGTCTGTTGTGTGACTCTGGTAA
CTAGAGATCCCTCAGACCCTTTTAGTCAGTGTGGAAAATCTCTAGCAGTGGCGCCCGAACAGGGACTTGA
AAGCGAAAGGGAAACCAGAGGAGCTCTCTCGACGCAGGACTCGGCTTGCTGAAGCGCGCACGGCAAGAGG
CGAGGGGCGGCGACTGGTGAGTACGCCAAAAATTTTGACTAGCGGAGGCTAGAAGGAGAGAGATGGGTGC
GAGAGCGTCAGTATTAAGCGGGGGAGAATTAGATCGCGATGGGAAAAAATTCGGTTAAGGCCAGGGGGAA
AGAAAAAATATAAATTAAAACATATAGTATGGGCAAGCAGGGAGCTAGAACGATTCGCAGTTAATCCTGG
CCTGTTAGAAACATCAGAAGGCTGTAGACAAATACTGGGACAGCTACAACCATCCCTTCAGACAGGATCA
GAAGAACTTAGATCATTATATAATACAGTAGCAACCCTCTATTGTGTGCATCAAAGGATAGAGATAAAAG
ACACCAAGGAAGCTTTAGACAAGATAGAGGAAGAGCAAAACAAAAGTAAGACCACCGCACAGCAAGCGGC
CGCTGATCTTCAGACCTGGAGGAGGAGATATGAGGGACAATTGGAGAAGTGAATTATATAAATATAAAGT
AGTAAAAATTGAACCATTAGGAGTAGCACCCACCAAGGCAAAGAGAAGAGTGGTGCAGAGAGAAAAAAGA
GCAGTGGGAATAGGAGCTTTGTTCCTTGGGTTCTTGGGAGCAGCAGGAAGCACTATGGGCGCAGCGTCAA
TGACGCTGACGGTACAGGCCAGACAATTATTGTCTGGTATAGTGCAGCAGCAGAACAATTTGCTGAGGGC
TATTGAGGCGCAACAGCATCTGTTGCAACTCACAGTCTGGGGCATCAAGCAGCTCCAGGCAAGAATCCTG
GCTGTGGAAAGATACCTAAAGGATCAACAGCTCCTGGGGATTTGGGGTTGCTCTGGAAAACTCATTTGCA
CCACTGCTGTGCCTTGGAATGCTAGTTGGAGTAATAAATCTCTGGAACAGATTTGGAATCACACGACCTG
GATGGAGTGGGACAGAGAAATTAACAATTACACAAGCTTAATACACTCCTTAATTGAAGAATCGCAAAAC
CAGCAAGAAAAGAATGAACAAGAATTATTGGAATTAGATAAATGGGCAAGTTTGTGGAATTGGTTTAACA
TAACAAATTGGCTGTGGTATATAAAATTATTCATAATGATAGTAGGAGGCTTGGTAGGTTTAAGAATAGT
TTTTGCTGTACTTTCTATAGTGAATAGAGTTAGGCAGGGATATTCACCATTATCGTTTCAGACCCACCTC
CCAACCCCGAGGGGACCCGACAGGCCCGAAGGAATAGAAGAAGAAGGTGGAGAGAGAGACAGAGACAGAT
CCATTCGATTAGTGAACGGATCGGCACTGCGTGCGCCAATTCTGCAGACAAATGGCAGTATTCATCCACA
ATTTTAAAAGAAAAGGGGGGATTGGGGGGTACAGTGCAGGGGAAAGAATAGTAGACATAATAGCAACAGA
CATACAAACTAAAGAATTACAAAAACAAATTACAAAAATTCAAAATTTTCGGGTTTATTACAGGGACAGC
AGAGATCCAGTTTGGTTAATTAAGGTACCGAGGGCCTATTTCCCATGATTCCTTCATATTTGCATATACG
ATACAAGGCTGTTAGAGAGATAATTAGAATTAATTTGACTGTAAACACAAAGATATTAGTACAAAATACG
TGACGTAGAAAGTAATAATTTCTTGGGTAGTTTGCAGTTTTAAAATTATGTTTTAAAATGGACTATCATA
TGCTTACCGTAACTTGAAAGTATTTCGATTTCTTGGCTTTATATATCTTGTGGAAAGGACGAAACACCGT
GGCCTTCAAACTAGACCGAGTTTTAGAGCTAGAAATAGCAAGTTAAAATAAGGCTAGTCCGTTATCAACT
TGAAAAAGTGGCACCGAGTCGGTGCTTTTTTCCCTATAGTGAGTCGTATTACGCGCGCTCACTGGCCGTC
GTTTTACAGATCCGACGCCGCCATCTCTAGGCCCGCGCCGGCCCCCTCGCACAGACTTGTGGGAGAAGCT
CGGCTACTCCCCTGCCCCGGTTAATTTGCATATAATATTTCCTAGTAACTATAGAGGCTTAATGTGCGAT
AAAAGACAGATAATCTGTTCTTTTTAATACTAGCTACATTTTACATGATAGGCTTGGATTTCTATAAGAG
ATACAAATACTAAATTATTATTTTAAAAAACAGCACAAAAGGAAACTCACCCTAACTGTAAAGTAATTGT
GTGTTTTGAGACTATAAATATCCCTTGGAGAAAAGCCTTGTTTGGACAAACAGAAAGCGACTGGGTTTTA
GAGCTAGAAATAGCAAGTTAAAATAAGGCTAGTCCGTTATCAACTTGAAAAAGTGGCACCGAGTCGGTGC
TTTTTTGAATTCGCTAGCTAGGTCTTGAAAGGAGTGGGAATTGGCTCCGGTGCCCGTCAGTGGGCAGAGC
GCACATCGCCCACAGTCCCCGAGAAGTTGGGGGGAGGGGTCGGCAATTGATCCGGTGCCTAGAGAAGGTG
GCGCGGGGTAAACTGGGAAAGTGATGTCGTGTACTGGCTCCGCCTTTTTCCCGAGGGTGGGGGAGAACCG
TATATAAGTGCAGTAGTCGCCGTGAACGTTCTTTTTCGCAACGGGTTTGCCGCCAGAACACAGGACCGGT
TCTAGAGCGCTGCCACCATGGACAAGAAGTACAGCATCGGCCTGGACATCGGCACCAACTCTGTGGGCTG
GGCCGTGATCACCGACGAGTACAAGGTGCCCAGCAAGAAATTCAAGGTGCTGGGCAACACCGACCGGCAC
AGCATCAAGAAGAACCTGATCGGAGCCCTGCTGTTCGACAGCGGCGAAACAGCCGAGGCCACCCGGCTGA
AGAGAACCGCCAGAAGAAGATACACCAGACGGAAGAACCGGATCTGCTATCTGCAAGAGATCTTCAGCAA
CGAGATGGCCAAGGTGGACGACAGCTTCTTCCACAGACTGGAAGAGTCCTTCCTGGTGGAAGAGGATAAG
AAGCACGAGCGGCACCCCATCTTCGGCAACATCGTGGACGAGGTGGCCTACCACGAGAAGTACCCCACCA
TCTACCACCTGAGAAAGAAACTGGTGGACAGCACCGACAAGGCCGACCTGCGGCTGATCTATCTGGCCCT
GGCCCACATGATCAAGTTCCGGGGCCACTTCCTGATCGAGGGCGACCTGAACCCCGACAACAGCGACGTG
GACAAGCTGTTCATCCAGCTGGTGCAGACCTACAACCAGCTGTTCGAGGAAAACCCCATCAACGCCAGCG
GCGTGGACGCCAAGGCCATCCTGTCTGCCAGACTGAGCAAGAGCAGACGGCTGGAAAATCTGATCGCCCA
GCTGCCCGGCGAGAAGAAGAATGGCCTGTTCGGAAACCTGATTGCCCTGAGCCTGGGCCTGACCCCCAAC
TTCAAGAGCAACTTCGACCTGGCCGAGGATGCCAAACTGCAGCTGAGCAAGGACACCTACGACGACGACC
TGGACAACCTGCTGGCCCAGATCGGCGACCAGTACGCCGACCTGTTTCTGGCCGCCAAGAACCTGTCCGA
CGCCATCCTGCTGAGCGACATCCTGAGAGTGAACACCGAGATCACCAAGGCCCCCCTGAGCGCCTCTATG
ATCAAGAGATACGACGAGCACCACCAGGACCTGACCCTGCTGAAAGCTCTCGTGCGGCAGCAGCTGCCTG
AGAAGTACAAAGAGATTTTCTTCGACCAGAGCAAGAACGGCTACGCCGGCTACATTGACGGCGGAGCCAG
CCAGGAAGAGTTCTACAAGTTCATCAAGCCCATCCTGGAAAAGATGGACGGCACCGAGGAACTGCTCGTG
AAGCTGAACAGAGAGGACCTGCTGCGGAAGCAGCGGACCTTCGACAACGGCAGCATCCCCCACCAGATCC
ACCTGGGAGAGCTGCACGCCATTCTGCGGCGGCAGGAAGATTTTTACCCATTCCTGAAGGACAACCGGGA
AAAGATCGAGAAGATCCTGACCTTCCGCATCCCCTACTACGTGGGCCCTCTGGCCAGGGGAAACAGCAGA
TTCGCCTGGATGACCAGAAAGAGCGAGGAAACCATCACCCCCTGGAACTTCGAGGAAGTGGTGGACAAGG
GCGCTTCCGCCCAGAGCTTCATCGAGCGGATGACCAACTTCGATAAGAACCTGCCCAACGAGAAGGTGCT
GCCCAAGCACAGCCTGCTGTACGAGTACTTCACCGTGTATAACGAGCTGACCAAAGTGAAATACGTGACC
GAGGGAATGAGAAAGCCCGCCTTCCTGAGCGGCGAGCAGAAAAAGGCCATCGTGGACCTGCTGTTCAAGA
CCAACCGGAAAGTGACCGTGAAGCAGCTGAAAGAGGACTACTTCAAGAAAATCGAGTGCTTCGACTCCGT
GGAAATCTCCGGCGTGGAAGATCGGTTCAACGCCTCCCTGGGCACATACCACGATCTGCTGAAAATTATC
AAGGACAAGGACTTCCTGGACAATGAGGAAAACGAGGACATTCTGGAAGATATCGTGCTGACCCTGACAC
TGTTTGAGGACAGAGAGATGATCGAGGAACGGCTGAAAACCTATGCCCACCTGTTCGACGACAAAGTGAT
GAAGCAGCTGAAGCGGCGGAGATACACCGGCTGGGGCAGGCTGAGCCGGAAGCTGATCAACGGCATCCGG
GACAAGCAGTCCGGCAAGACAATCCTGGATTTCCTGAAGTCCGACGGCTTCGCCAACAGAAACTTCATGC
AGCTGATCCACGACGACAGCCTGACCTTTAAAGAGGACATCCAGAAAGCCCAGGTGTCCGGCCAGGGCGA
TAGCCTGCACGAGCACATTGCCAATCTGGCCGGCAGCCCCGCCATTAAGAAGGGCATCCTGCAGACAGTG
AAGGTGGTGGACGAGCTCGTGAAAGTGATGGGCCGGCACAAGCCCGAGAACATCGTGATCGAAATGGCCA
GAGAGAACCAGACCACCCAGAAGGGACAGAAGAACAGCCGCGAGAGAATGAAGCGGATCGAAGAGGGCAT
CAAAGAGCTGGGCAGCCAGATCCTGAAAGAACACCCCGTGGAAAACACCCAGCTGCAGAACGAGAAGCTG
TACCTGTACTACCTGCAGAATGGGCGGGATATGTACGTGGACCAGGAACTGGACATCAACCGGCTGTCCG
ACTACGATGTGGACCATATCGTGCCTCAGAGCTTTCTGAAGGACGACTCCATCGACAACAAGGTGCTGAC
CAGAAGCGACAAGAACCGGGGCAAGAGCGACAACGTGCCCTCCGAAGAGGTCGTGAAGAAGATGAAGAAC
TACTGGCGGCAGCTGCTGAACGCCAAGCTGATTACCCAGAGAAAGTTCGACAATCTGACCAAGGCCGAGA
GAGGCGGCCTGAGCGAACTGGATAAGGCCGGCTTCATCAAGAGACAGCTGGTGGAAACCCGGCAGATCAC
AAAGCACGTGGCACAGATCCTGGACTCCCGGATGAACACTAAGTACGACGAGAATGACAAGCTGATCCGG
GAAGTGAAAGTGATCACCCTGAAGTCCAAGCTGGTGTCCGATTTCCGGAAGGATTTCCAGTTTTACAAAG
TGCGCGAGATCAACAACTACCACCACGCCCACGACGCCTACCTGAACGCCGTCGTGGGAACCGCCCTGAT
CAAAAAGTACCCTAAGCTGGAAAGCGAGTTCGTGTACGGCGACTACAAGGTGTACGACGTGCGGAAGATG
ATCGCCAAGAGCGAGCAGGAAATCGGCAAGGCTACCGCCAAGTACTTCTTCTACAGCAACATCATGAACT
TTTTCAAGACCGAGATTACCCTGGCCAACGGCGAGATCCGGAAGCGGCCTCTGATCGAGACAAACGGCGA
AACCGGGGAGATCGTGTGGGATAAGGGCCGGGATTTTGCCACCGTGCGGAAAGTGCTGAGCATGCCCCAA
GTGAATATCGTGAAAAAGACCGAGGTGCAGACAGGCGGCTTCAGCAAAGAGTCTATCCTGCCCAAGAGGA
ACAGCGATAAGCTGATCGCCAGAAAGAAGGACTGGGACCCTAAGAAGTACGGCGGCTTCGACAGCCCCAC
CGTGGCCTATTCTGTGCTGGTGGTGGCCAAAGTGGAAAAGGGCAAGTCCAAGAAACTGAAGAGTGTGAAA
GAGCTGCTGGGGATCACCATCATGGAAAGAAGCAGCTTCGAGAAGAATCCCATCGACTTTCTGGAAGCCA
AGGGCTACAAAGAAGTGAAAAAGGACCTGATCATCAAGCTGCCTAAGTACTCCCTGTTCGAGCTGGAAAA
CGGCCGGAAGAGAATGCTGGCCTCTGCCGGCGAACTGCAGAAGGGAAACGAACTGGCCCTGCCCTCCAAA
TATGTGAACTTCCTGTACCTGGCCAGCCACTATGAGAAGCTGAAGGGCTCCCCCGAGGATAATGAGCAGA
AACAGCTGTTTGTGGAACAGCACAAGCACTACCTGGACGAGATCATCGAGCAGATCAGCGAGTTCTCCAA
GAGAGTGATCCTGGCCGACGCTAATCTGGACAAAGTGCTGTCCGCCTACAACAAGCACCGGGATAAGCCC
ATCAGAGAGCAGGCCGAGAATATCATCCACCTGTTTACCCTGACCAATCTGGGAGCCCCTGCCGCCTTCA
AGTACTTTGACACCACCATCGACCGGAAGAGGTACACCAGCACCAAAGAGGTGCTGGACGCCACCCTGAT
CCACCAGAGCATCACCGGCCTGTACGAGACACGGATCGACCTGTCTCAGCTGGGAGGCGACAAGCGACCT
GCCGCCACAAAGAAGGCTGGACAGGCTAAGAAGAAGAAAGATTACAAAGACGATGACGATAAGGGATCCG
GCGCAACAAACTTCTCTCTGCTGAAACAAGCCGGAGATGTCGAAGAGAATCCTGGACCGATGGCCAAGCC
TTTGTCTCAAGAAGAATCCACCCTCATTGAAAGAGCAACGGCTACAATCAACAGCATCCCCATCTCTGAA
GACTACAGCGTCGCCAGCGCAGCTCTCTCTAGCGACGGCCGCATCTTCACTGGTGTCAATGTATATCATT
TTACTGGGGGACCTTGTGCAGAACTCGTGGTGCTGGGCACTGCTGCTGCTGCGGCAGCTGGCAACCTGAC
TTGTATCGTCGCGATCGGAAATGAGAACAGGGGCATCTTGAGCCCCTGCGGACGGTGCCGACAGGTGCTT
CTCGATCTGCATCCTGGGATCAAAGCCATAGTGAAGGACAGTGATGGACAGCCGACGGCAGTTGGGATTC
GTGAATTGCTGCCCTCTGGTTATGTGTGGGAGGGCTAAACGCGTTAAGTCGACAATCAACCTCTGGATTA
CAAAATTTGTGAAAGATTGACTGGTATTCTTAACTATGTTGCTCCTTTTACGCTATGTGGATACGCTGCT
TTAATGCCTTTGTATCATGCTATTGCTTCCCGTATGGCTTTCATTTTCTCCTCCTTGTATAAATCCTGGT
TGCTGTCTCTTTATGAGGAGTTGTGGCCCGTTGTCAGGCAACGTGGCGTGGTGTGCACTGTGTTTGCTGA
CGCAACCCCCACTGGTTGGGGCATTGCCACCACCTGTCAGCTCCTTTCCGGGACTTTCGCTTTCCCCCTC
CCTATTGCCACGGCGGAACTCATCGCCGCCTGCCTTGCCCGCTGCTGGACAGGGGCTCGGCTGTTGGGCA
CTGACAATTCCGTGGTGTTGTCGGGGAAATCATCGTCCTTTCCTTGGCTGCTCGCCTGTGTTGCCACCTG
GATTCTGCGCGGGACGTCCTTCTGCTACGTCCCTTCGGCCCTCAATCCAGCGGACCTTCCTTCCCGCGGC
CTGCTGCCGGCTCTGCGGCCTCTTCCGCGTCTTCGCCTTCGCCCTCAGACGAGTCGGATCTCCCTTTGGG
CCGCCTCCCCGCGTCGACTTTAAGACCAATGACTTACAAGGCAGCTGTAGATCTTAGCCACTTTTTAAAA
GAAAAGGGGGGACTGGAAGGGCTAATTCACTCCCAACGAAGACAAGATCTGCTTTTTGCTTGTACTGGGT
CTCTCTGGTTAGACCAGATCTGAGCCTGGGAGCTCTCTGGCTAACTAGGGAACCCACTGCTTAAGCCTCA
ATAAAGCTTGCCTTGAGTGCTTCAAGTAGTGTGTGCCCGTCTGTTGTGTGACTCTGGTAACTAGAGATCC
CTCAGACCCTTTTAGTCAGTGTGGAAAATCTCTAGCAGGGCCCGTTTAAACCCGCTGATCAGCCTCGACT
GTGCCTTCTAGTTGCCAGCCATCTGTTGTTTGCCCCTCCCCCGTGCCTTCCTTGACCCTGGAAGGTGCCA
CTCCCACTGTCCTTTCCTAATAAAATGAGGAAATTGCATCGCATTGTCTGAGTAGGTGTCATTCTATTCT
GGGGGGTGGGGTGGGGCAGGACAGCAAGGGGGAGGATTGGGAAGACAATAGCAGGCATGCTGGGGATGCG
GTGGGCTCTATGGCTTCTGAGGCGGAAAGAACCAGCTGGGGCTCTAGGGGGTATCCCC
[124 nt withheld, positions 8949-9072]
C
[91 nt withheld, positions 9074-9164]
A
[49 nt withheld, positions 9166-9214]
CCTTTGACGTTGGAGTCCACGTTCTTT
[37 nt withheld, positions 9242-9278]
ACCCTATCTCGGTCTATTCTTTTGATTTATAAGGGATTTTGCCGATTTCGGCCTATTGGTTAAAAAATGA
GCTGATTTAACAAAAATTTAACGCGAATTAATTCTGTGGAATGTGTGTCAGTTAGGGTGTGGAAAGTCCC
CAGGCTCCCCAGCAGGCAGAAGTATGCAAAGCATGCATCTCAATTAGTCAGCAACCAGGTGTGGAAAGTC
CCCAGGCTCCCCAGCAGGCAGAAGTATGCAAAGCATGCATCTCAATTAGTCAGCAACCATAGTCCCGCCC
CTAACTCCGCCCATCCCGCCCCTAACTCCGCCCAGTTCCGCCCATTCTCCGCCCCATGGCTGACTAATTT
TTTTTATTTATGCAGAGGCCGAGGCCGCCTCTGCCTCTGAGCTATTCCAGAAGTAGTGAGGAGGCTTTTT
TGGAGGCCTAGGCTTTTGCAAAAAGCTCCCGGGAGCTTGTATATCCATTTTCGGATCTGATCAGCACGTG
TTGACAATTAATCATCGGCATAGTATATCGGCATAGTATAATACGACAAGGTGAGGAACTAAACCATGGC
CAAGTTGACCAGTGCCGTTCCGGTGCTCACCGCGCGCGACGTCGCCGGAGCGGTCGAGTTCTGGACCGAC
CGGCTCGGGTTCTCCCGGGACTTCGTGGAGGACGACTTCGCCGGTGTGGTCCGGGACGACGTGACCCTGT
TCATCAGCGCGGTCCAGGACCAGGTGGTGCCGGACAACACCCTGGCCTGGGTGTGGGTGCGCGGCCTGGA
CGAGCTGTACGCCGAGTGGTCGGAGGTCGTGTCCACGAACTTCCGGGACGCCTCCGGGCCGGCCATGACC
GAGATCGGCGAGCAGCCGTGGGGGCGGGAGTTCGCCCTGCGCGACCCGGCCGGCAACTGCGTGCACTTCG
TGGCCGAGGAGCAGGACTGACACGTGCTACGAGATTTCGATTCCACCGCCGCCTTCTATGAAAGGTTGGG
CTTCGGAATCGTTTTCCGGGACGCCGGCTGGATGATCCTCCAGCGCGGGGATCTCATGCTGGAGTTCTTC
GCCCACCCCAACTTGTTTATTGCAGCTTATAATGGTTACAAATAAAGCAATAGCATCACAAATTTCACAA
ATAAAGCATTTTTTTCACTGCATTCTAGTTGTGGTTTGTCCAAACTCATCAATGTATCTTATCATGTCTG
TATACCGTCGACCTCTAGCTAGAGCTTGGCGTAATCATGGTCATAGCTGTTTCCTGTGTGAAATTGTTAT
CCGCTCACAATTCCACACAACATACGAGCCGGAAGCATAAAGTGTAAAGCCTGGGGTGCCTAATGAGTGA
GCTAACTCACATTAATTGCGTTGCGCTCACTGCCCGCTTTCCAGTCGGGAAACCTGTCGTGCCAGCTGCA
TTAATGAATCGGCCAACGCGCGGGGAGAGGCGGTTTGCGTATTGGGCGCTCTTCCGCTTCCTCGCTCACT
GACTCGCTGCGCTCGGTCGTTCGGCTGCGGCGAGCGGTATCAGCTCACTCAAAGGCGGTAATACGGTTAT
CCACAGAATCAGGGGATAACGCAGGAAAGAACATGTGAGCAAAAGGCCAGCAAAAGGCCAGGAACCGTAA
AAAGGCCGCGTTGCTGGCGTTTTTCCATAGGCTCCGCCCCCCTGACGAGCATCACAAAAATCGACGCTCA
AGTCAGAGGTGGCGAAACCCGACAGGACTATAAAGATACCAGGCGTTTCCCCCTGGAAGCTCCCTCGTGC
GCTCTCCTGTTCCGACCCTGCCGCTTACCGGATACCTGTCCGCCTTTCTCCCTTCGGGAAGCGTGGCGCT
TTCTCATAGCTCACGCTGTAGGTATCTCAGTTCGGTGTAGGTCGTTCGCTCCAAGCTGGGCTGTGTGCAC
GAACCCCCCGTTCAGCCCGACCGCTGCGCCTTATCCGGTAACTATCGTCTTGAGTCCAACCCGGTAAGAC
ACGACTTATCGCCACTGGCAGCAGCCACTGGTAACAGGATTAGCAGAGCGAGGTATGTAGGCGGTGCTAC
AGAGTTCTTGAAGTGGTGGCCTAACTACGGCTACACTAGAAGAACAGTATTTGGTATCTGCGCTCTGCTG
AAGCCAGTTACCTTCGGAAAAAGAGTTGGTAGCTCTTGATCCGGCAAACAAACCACCGCTGGTAGCGGTG
GTTTTTTTGTTTGCAAGCAGCAGATTACGCGCAGAAAAAAAGGATCTCAAGAAGATCCTTTGATCTTTTC
TACGGGGTCTGACGCTCAGTGGAACGAAAACTCACGTTAAGGGATTTTGGTCATGAGATTATCAAAAAGG
ATCTTCACCTAGATCCTTTTAAATTAAAAATGAAGTTTTAAATCAATCTAAAGTATATATGAGTAAACTT
GGTCTGACAGTTACCAATGCTTAATCAGTGAGGCACCTATCTCAGCGATCTGTCTATTTCGTTCATCCAT
AGTTGCCTGACTCCCCGTCGTGTAGATAACTACGATACGGGAGGGCTTACCATCTGGCCCCAGTGCTGCA
ATGATACCGCGAGACCCACGCTCACCGGCTCCAGATTTATCAGCAATAAACCAGCCAGCCGGAAGGGCCG
AGCGCAGAAGTGGTCCTGCAACTTTATCCGCCTCCATCCAGTCTATTAATTGTTGCCGGGAAGCTAGAGT
AAGTAGTTCGCCAGTTAATAGTTTGCGCAACGTTGTTGCCATTGCTACAGGCATCGTGGTGTCACGCTCG
TCGTTTGGTATGGCTTCATTCAGCTCCGGTTCCCAACGATCAAGGCGAGTTACATGATCCCCCATGTTGT
GCAAAAAAGCGGTTAGCTCCTTCGGTCCTCCGATCGTTGTCAGAAGTAAGTTGGCCGCAGTGTTATCACT
CATGGTTATGGCAGCACTGCATAATTCTCTTACTGTCATGCCATCCGTAAGATGCTTTTCTGTGACTGGT
GAGTACTCAACCAAGTCATTCTGAGAATAGTGTATGCGGCGACCGAGTTGCTCTTGCCCGGCGTCAATAC
GGGATAATACCGCGCCACATAGCAGAACTTTAAAAGTGCTCATCATTGGAAAACGTTCTTCGGGGCGAAA
ACTCTCAAGGATCTTACCGCTGTTGAGATCCAGTTCGATGTAACCCACTCGTGCACCCAACTGATCTTCA
GCATCTTTTACTTTCACCAGCGTTTCTGGGTGAGCAAAAACAGGAAGGCAAAATGCCGCAAAAAAGGGAA
TAAGGGCGACACGGAAATGTTGAATACTCATACTCTTCCTTTTTCAATATTATTGAAGCATTTATCAGGG
TTATTGTCTCATGAGCGGATACATATTTGAATGTATTTAGAAAAATAAACAAATAGGGGTTCCGCGCACA
TTTCCCCGAAAAGTGCCACCTGACGTCGACGGATCGGGAGATCTCCCGATCCCCTATGGTGCACTCTCAG
TACAATCTGCTCTGATGCCGCATAGTTAAGCCAGTATCTGCTCCCTGCTTGTGTGTTGGAGGTCGCTGAG
TAGTGCGCGAGCAAAATTTAAGCTACAACAAGGCAAGGCTTGACCGACAATTGCATGAAGAATCTGCTTA
GGGTTAGGCGTTTTGCGCTGCTTCGCGATGTACGGGCCAGATATACGCGTTGACATTGATTATTGACTAG
TTATTAATAGTAATCAATTACGGGGTCATTAGTTCATAGCCCATATATGGAGTTCCGCGTTACATAACTT
ACGGTAAATGGCCCGCCTGGCTGACCGCCCAACGACCCCCGCCCATTGACGTCAATAATGACGTATGTTC
CCATAGTAACGCCAATAGGGACTTTCCATTGACGTCAATGGGTGGAGTATTTACGGTAAACTGCCCACTT
GGCAGTACATCAAGTGTATCATATGCCAAGTACGCCCCCTATTGACGTCAATGACGGTAAATGGCCCGCC
TGGCATTATGCCCAGTACATGACCTTATGGGACTTTCCTACTTGGCAGTACATCTACGTATTAGTCATCG
CTATTACCATGG
Features (pLannotate 1.2.2; 37 found; start..end, strand, type, name):
    217..397     +  LTR            5' LTR (truncated): truncated 5' long terminal repeat (LTR) from HIV-1
    444..569     +  misc_feature   HIV-1 Ψ: packaging signal of human immunodeficiency virus type 1
    553..916     +  CDS            HIV-1 gag (fragment): gag protein from human immunodeficiency virus 1; gag
   1062..1295    +  misc_feature   RRE: The Rev response element (RRE) of HIV-1 allows for Rev-dependent mRNA export from the nucleus to the cytoplasm.
   1672..1772    +  CDS            Rev (fragment): human immunodeficiency virus 1 (HIV-1) Rev protein; rev; enhances nuclear export of unspliced and incompletely spliced viral mRNAs
   1822..1939    +  misc_feature   cPPT/CTS: central polypurine tract and central termination sequence of HIV-1
   1990..2230    +  promoter       U6 promoter: RNA polymerase III promoter for human U6 snRNA
   2260..2335    +  misc_RNA       gRNA scaffold: guide RNA scaffold for the Streptococcus pyogenes CRISPR/Cas9 system
   2343..2361    -  promoter       T7 promoter: promoter for bacteriophage T7 RNA polymerase
   2369..2388    +  CDS            lacZα (fragment): LacZα fragment of β-galactosidase; lacZ fragment
   2389..2702    +  promoter       U6 promoter: RNA polymerase III promoter for mouse U6 snRNA (Das et al., 1988)
   2725..2800    +  misc_RNA       gRNA scaffold: guide RNA scaffold for the Streptococcus pyogenes CRISPR/Cas9 system
   2818..2836    +  CDS            small t antigen (fragment): SV40 (simian virus 40) small t antigen
   2862..3073    +  promoter       EF-1α core promoter: core promoter for human elongation factor EF-1α
   3098..7201    +  CDS            Cas9: Cas9 (Csn1) endonuclease from the Streptococcus pyogenes Type II CRISPR/Cas system generates RNA-guided double strand breaks in DNA
   7340..7738    +  CDS            BSD: blasticidin S deaminase; Aspergillus terreus BSD; confers resistance to blasticidin
   7754..8342    +  misc_feature   WPRE: woodchuck hepatitis virus posttranscriptional regulatory element
   8393..8412    +  misc_feature   cPPT/CTS (fragment): central polypurine tract and central termination sequence of HIV-1
   8414..8647    +  LTR            3' LTR (ΔU3): self-inactivating 3' long terminal repeat (LTR) from HIV-1
   8679..8903    +  polyA_signal   bGH poly(A) signal: bovine growth hormone polyadenylation signal
   8907..8928    +  promoter       SV40 promoter (fragment): SV40 enhancer and early promoter
   8949..9377    +  rep_origin     f1 ori (sequence partly withheld): f1 bacteriophage origin of replication; arrow indicates direction of (+) strand synthesis
   9391..9720    +  promoter       SV40 promoter: SV40 enhancer and early promoter
   9768..9815    +  promoter       EM7 promoter: synthetic bacterial promoter&nbsp
   9834..10208   +  CDS            BleoR: antibiotic-binding protein; Sh ble from Streptoalloteichus hindustanus; confers resistance to bleomycin, phleomycin, and Zeocin™
  10218..10343   +  CDS            ble (fragment): BLE_KLEPN - Experimental evidence at protein level: Swiss-Prot protein existence level 1. Binding protein with a strong affinity to the bleomycin family of antibiotics. Binds to CL990; an antimitotic-antibiotic compound. From Klebsiella pneumoniae.
  10338..10459   +  polyA_signal   SV40 poly(A) signal: SV40 polyadenylation signal
  10530..10552   -  protein_bind   lac operator (fragment): The lac repressor binds to the lac operator to inhibit transcription in E. coli. This inhibition can be relieved by adding lactose or isopropyl-β-D-thiogalactopyranoside (IPTG). lac repressor encoded by lacI
  10556..10586   -  promoter       lac promoter: promoter for the E. coli lac operon
  10601..10622   -  protein_bind   CAP binding site: CAP binding activates transcription in the presence of cAMP. E. coli catabolite activator protein
  10635..10727   -  CDS            lacI (fragment): lac repressor; lacI; The lac repressor binds to the lac operator to inhibit transcription in E. coli. This inhibition can be relieved by adding lactose or isopropyl-β-D-thiogalactopyranoside (IPTG).
  10910..11498   -  rep_origin     ori: high-copy-number ColE1/pMB1/pBR322/pUC origin of replication
  11669..12529   -  CDS            AmpR: β-lactamase; bla; confers resistance to ampicillin, carbenicillin, and related antibiotics
  12530..12634   -  promoter       AmpR promoter: bla
  12693..12745   -  misc_feature   bom (fragment): basis of mobility region from pBR322
  12900..13279   +  enhancer       CMV enhancer: human cytomegalovirus immediate early enhancer
  13280..199     +  promoter       CMV promoter (across the origin): human cytomegalovirus (CMV) immediate early promoter
