[The description below was written by a language model from this plasmid's Addgene catalogue record and pLannotate feature annotations shown in this document.]
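Description:
pLCV2-CDK12(hU6-sg2-mU6-sg3)-Blast is an all-in-one lentiviral CRISPR/Cas9 knockout vector built on the lentiCRISPR v2-Blast backbone and carrying two separate guide RNAs against human CDK12 (cyclin dependent kinase 12). It is propagated in E. coli through a high-copy ColE1/pUC-type origin with ampicillin selection (AmpR). The backbone outside the viral region also contains an f1 origin and an SV40/EM7-driven bleomycin/Zeocin resistance cassette. The total plasmid is about 13.3 kb, smaller than the listed backbone size. This would fit replacement of a filler fragment by the guide cassette, although the record does not give the cloning method.

The transfer cassette has a third-generation, self-inactivating layout. A CMV enhancer/promoter fused to a truncated HIV-1 5' LTR drives genomic RNA production in packaging cells. It is followed by the Ψ packaging signal, RRE and cPPT/CTS, and the cassette ends in a ΔU3 3' LTR with a downstream bGH polyadenylation signal. Inside the cassette, a human U6 promoter drives the first sgRNA and a mouse U6 promoter drives the second, each fused to the S. pyogenes gRNA scaffold. Using two different Pol III promoters reduces repeated sequence within the viral genome. Downstream, an EF-1α core promoter expresses S. pyogenes Cas9, followed in the same transcription unit by blasticidin S deaminase for selecting transduced mammalian cells. The feature table does not annotate the element linking the two coding sequences. A WPRE enhances expression. The depositor notes roughly 8.4 kb from LTR to LTR. The construct is meant for dual-guide disruption of CDK12 in human cells, and the associated work examined the consequences of CDK12 loss in prostate carcinoma.
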