Addgene plasmid #208344: pLCV2-CDK12(hU6-sg2-mU6-sg3)-Blast
Purpose: pLentiCRISPRv2-Blast backbone with two separate sgRNAs against CDK12
Depositing lab: Peter S Nelson. Depositing organization: Fred Hutchinson Cancer Center. Publication: Molecular consequences of acute versus chronic CDK12 loss in prostate carcinoma nominates distinct therapeutic strategies. Frank S, Persse T, Coleman I, Bankhead III A, Li D, De-Sarkar N, Wilson D, Rudoy D, Vashisth M, Galipeau P, Yang M, Hanratty B, Dumpit R, Morrissey C, Corey E, Montgomery RB, Haffner MC, Pritchard CC, Vasioukhin V, Ha G, Nelson PS. eLife 2025 10.7554/eLife.100081.2.
Backbone
  Vector backbone: lentiCRISPR v2-Blast
  Backbone manufacturer: Plasmid #83480
  Backbone size w/o insert (bp): 14684
  Total vector size (bp): 13280
  Modifications to backbone: Cloned in two sgRNAs, one with a hU6 promoter and one with a mU6 promoter.
  Vector type: Lentiviral, CRISPR
  Selectable markers: Blasticidin
Growth in bacteria
  Bacterial resistance: Ampicillin, 100 μg/mL
  Growth temperature: 37°C
  Growth strain: NEB Stable
  Copy number: Unknown
Gene/Insert
  Gene/Insert name: cyclin dependent kinase 12
  gRNA/shRNA sequence: TGGCCTTCAAACTAGACCGA; GACAAACAGAAAGCGACTGG
  Species: H. sapiens (human)
  Entrez Gene: CDK12 (a.k.a. CRK7, CRKR, CRKRS)
  Promoter: hU6, mU6
  Cloning method: Unknown
  Sequencing primers: 5′ gagggcctatttcccatgatt; 3′ ctgtgttctggcggcaa
Terms and licenses: Academic/Nonprofit Terms; Industry Terms: Not Available to Industry
Depositor comments: 8.4kb LTR-to-LTR
How to cite: pLCV2-CDK12(hU6-sg2-mU6-sg3)-Blast was a gift from Peter S Nelson (Addgene plasmid # 208344 ; http://n2t.net/addgene:208344 ; RRID:Addgene_208344)
